Addgene plasmid #192704: pSems-leader-SNAPf-mEGFPm-IFNAR1(28-557)
Purpose: Expression of SNAPf and mEGFPm-tagged IFNAR1 at the plasma membrane, e.g. for single molecule fluorescence microscopy
Depositing lab: Jacob Piehler. Depositing organization: Universitaet Osnabrueck. Publication: Four-color single-molecule imaging with engineered tags resolves the molecular architecture of signaling complexes in the plasma membrane. Sotolongo Bellon J, Birkholz O, Richter CP, Eull F, Kenneweg H, Wilmes S, Rothbauer U, You C, Walter MR, Kurre R, Piehler J. Cell Rep Methods. 2022 Feb 4;2(2):100165. doi: 10.1016/j.crmeth.2022.100165. eCollection 2022 Feb 28. PubMed 35474965.
Backbone
  Vector backbone: pSEMS(26m)
  Backbone manufacturer: Covalys, NEB
  Backbone size w/o insert (bp): 5787
  Total vector size (bp): 8186
  Modifications to backbone: original SNAP-tag substituted
  Vector type: Mammalian Expression
  Selectable markers: Neomycin (select with G418)
Growth in bacteria
  Bacterial resistance: Ampicillin, 100 μg/mL
  Growth temperature: 37°C
  Growth strain: DH5alpha
  Copy number: High Copy
Gene/Insert
  Gene/Insert name: IFNAR1 (alt name: Interferon alpha/beta receptor subunit 1)
  Species: H. sapiens (human)
  Insert size (bp): 2988
  Mutation: meGFPm: gluatmic acid 142 to asparagine and histidine 164 to asparagine
  GenBank ID: NM_000629.3
  Entrez Gene: IFNAR1 (a.k.a. AVP, IFN-alpha-REC, IFNAR, IFNBR, IFRC, IMD106)
  Promoter: CMV
  Tag / fusion protein: Ig k-chain leader sequence (N terminal on insert); SNAPf-tag (N terminal on insert); meGFPm (N terminal on insert)
  Cloning method: Restriction Enzyme; 5′ cloning site EcoRV (unknown if destroyed); 3′ cloning site NotI (unknown if destroyed)
  Sequencing primers: 5′ CGCAAATGGGCGGTAGGCGTG; 3′ CAACAGCTGGCCCTCGCAGA
Terms and licenses: Academic/Nonprofit Terms; Industry Terms: Not Available to Industry
How to cite: pSems-leader-SNAPf-mEGFPm-IFNAR1(28-557) was a gift from Jacob Piehler (Addgene plasmid # 192704 ; http://n2t.net/addgene:192704 ; RRID:Addgene_192704)
