[The description below was written by a language model from this plasmid's Addgene catalogue record and pLannotate feature annotations shown in this document.]
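Description:
pSems-leader-SNAPf-mEGFPm-IFNAR1(28-557) is a mammalian expression plasmid built on the pSEMS(26m) backbone, in which the original SNAP-tag was replaced. It is propagated in E. coli as a high-copy plasmid through a ColE1/pUC-type origin and selected with ampicillin via the β-lactamase gene. The catalogue lists a total size of about 8.2 kb, which agrees closely with the 8,201 nt sequenced record.

Expression is driven by the CMV immediate-early enhancer and promoter. The open reading frame begins with the mouse Igκ light-chain leader, which directs the fusion into the secretory pathway. It is followed by a short HA-epitope-like fragment, the fast-reacting SNAPf tag (an O6-alkylguanine-DNA alkyltransferase variant that is covalently labelled by benzylguanine dyes), and then mEGFPm. The record describes mEGFPm as monomeric EGFP carrying glutamate 142 to asparagine and histidine 164 to asparagine substitutions. The automated annotation calls this segment mECFP, most likely because of its close similarity to other Aequorea GFP derivatives. These tags are fused to residues 28–557 of human IFNAR1, the type I interferon receptor subunit that pairs with IFNAR2 to activate JAK-STAT signalling. The name implies that the native N-terminal residues, presumably the signal peptide, are replaced by the Igκ leader, which places both tags on the extracellular N-terminus.

Downstream of the receptor lie a chimeric intron, an EMCV IRES and the neomycin phosphotransferase gene, ending in SV40 polyadenylation signals. G418 resistance is therefore translated from the same bicistronic transcript as the receptor, linking drug selection to transgene expression. The stated purpose is to display doubly tagged IFNAR1 at the plasma membrane, for example for single-molecule fluorescence microscopy of receptor complexes.
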