Features (pLannotate 1.2.2; 23 found; start..end, strand, type, name):
    196..575     +  enhancer       CMV enhancer: human cytomegalovirus immediate early enhancer
    576..779     +  promoter       CMV promoter: human cytomegalovirus (CMV) immediate early promoter
    775..808     +  LTR            5' LTR (truncated) (fragment): truncated 5' long terminal repeat (LTR) from HIV-1
    824..842     +  promoter       T7 promoter: promoter for bacteriophage T7 RNA polymerase
    879..941     +  sig_peptide    Igκ leader: leader sequence from mouse immunoglobulin κ light chain
    941..964     +  CDS            3xHA (fragment): three tandem HA epitope tags
    978..1523    +  CDS            SNAP-tag®: human O6-alkylguanine-DNA-alkyltransferase variant that forms covalent bonds with benzylguanine derivatives fast-reacting variant, optimized for mammalian expression
   1545..2261    +  CDS            mECFP: mECFP is a basic (constitutively fluorescent) cyan fluorescent protein published in 2006, derived from Aequorea victoria.
   2277..3866    +  CDS            IFNAR1: INAR1_HUMAN - Also known as IFNAR. Experimental evidence at protein level: Swiss-Prot protein existence level 1. Component of the receptor for type I interferons, including interferons alpha, IFNB1 and IFNW1 (PubMed:2153461, PubMed:7665574, PubMed:10049744, PubMed:14532120, PubMed:15337770, PubMed:21854986). Functions in general as heterodimer with IFNAR2 (PubMed:7665574, PubMed:10049744, PubMed:21854986). Type I interferon binding activates the JAK-STAT signaling cascade, and triggers tyrosine phosphorylation of a number of proteins including JAKs, TYK2, STAT proteins and the IFNR alpha- and
   3938..4167    +  intron         chimeric intron: chimera between introns from adenovirus and immunoglobulin heavy chain genes
   4351..4813    +  misc_feature   IRES: internal ribosome entry site (IRES) of the encephalomyocarditis virus (EMCV)
   4849..5652    +  CDS            NeoR/KanR: aminoglycoside phosphotransferase from Tn5; aph(3')-II (or nptII); confers resistance to neomycin, kanamycin, and G418 (Geneticin®)
   5675..5759    +  CDS            large T antigen (fragment): large T antigen from SV40 (simian virus 40)
   5782..5903    +  polyA_signal   SV40 poly(A) signal: SV40 polyadenylation signal
   5914..5965    +  polyA_signal   SV40 poly(A) signal (fragment): SV40 polyadenylation signal
   6029..6045    -  protein_bind   lac operator: The lac repressor binds to the lac operator to inhibit transcription in E. coli. This inhibition can be relieved by adding lactose or isopropyl-β-D-thiogalactopyranoside (IPTG). lac repressor encoded by lacI
   6053..6083    -  promoter       lac promoter: promoter for the E. coli lac operon
   6098..6119    -  protein_bind   CAP binding site: CAP binding activates transcription in the presence of cAMP. E. coli catabolite activator protein
   6132..6224    -  CDS            lacI (fragment): lac repressor; lacI; The lac repressor binds to the lac operator to inhibit transcription in E. coli. This inhibition can be relieved by adding lactose or isopropyl-β-D-thiogalactopyranoside (IPTG).
   6407..6995    -  rep_origin     ori: high-copy-number ColE1/pMB1/pBR322/pUC origin of replication
   7166..8026    -  CDS            AmpR: β-lactamase; bla; confers resistance to ampicillin, carbenicillin, and related antibiotics
   8027..8131    -  promoter       AmpR promoter: bla
   8190..41      -  misc_feature   bom (fragment) (across the origin): basis of mobility region from pBR322
>Addgene plasmid #192704 | pSems-leader-SNAPf-mEGFPm-IFNAR1(28-557) | addgene full sequence | sequence record 379659 | Addgene NGS Result
TCAGTACAATCTGCTCTGATGCCGCATAGTTAAGCCAGTATCTGCTCCCTGCTTGTGTGTTGGAGGTCGC
TGAGTAGTGCGCGAGCAAAATTTAAGCTACAACAAGGCAAGGCTTGACCGACAATTGCATGAAGAATCTG
CTTAGGGTTAGGCGTTTTGCGCTGCTTCGCGATGTACGGGCCAGATATACGCGTTGACATTGATTATTGA
CTAGTTATTAATAGTAATCAATTACGGGGTCATTAGTTCATAGCCCATATATGGAGTTCCGCGTTACATA
ACTTACGGTAAATGGCCCGCCTGGCTGACCGCCCAACGACCCCCGCCCATTGACGTCAATAATGACGTAT
GTTCCCATAGTAACGCCAATAGGGACTTTCCATTGACGTCAATGGGTGGAGTATTTACGGTAAACTGCCC
ACTTGGCAGTACATCAAGTGTATCATATGCCAAGTACGCCCCCTATTGACGTCAATGACGGTAAATGGCC
CGCCTGGCATTATGCCCAGTACATGACCTTATGGGACTTTCCTACTTGGCAGTACATCTACGTATTAGTC
ATCGCTATTACCATGGTGATGCGGTTTTGGCAGTACATCAATGGGCGTGGATAGCGGTTTGACTCACGGG
GATTTCCAAGTCTCCACCCCATTGACGTCAATGGGAGTTTGTTTTGGCACCAAAATCAACGGGACTTTCC
AAAATGTCGTAACAACTCCGCCCCATTGACGCAAATGGGCGGTAGGCGTGTACGGTGGGAGGTCTATATA
AGCAGAGCTCTCTGGCTAACTAGAGAACCCACTGCTTACTGGCTTATCGAAATTAATACGACTCACTATA
GGGAGACCCAAGCTTGGTACCGAGCTCGGATCGATATCATGGAGACAGACACACTCCTGCTATGGGTACT
GCTGCTCTGGGTTCCAGGTTCCACTGGTGACTATCCATATGATGTTCCAGATTATGCTGAATTCACCATG
GACAAAGACTGCGAAATGAAGCGCACCACCCTGGATAGCCCTCTGGGCAAGCTGGAACTGTCTGGGTGCG
AACAGGGCCTGCACCGTATCATCTTCCTGGGCAAAGGAACATCTGCCGCCGACGCCGTGGAAGTGCCTGC
CCCAGCCGCCGTGCTGGGCGGACCAGAGCCACTGATGCAGGCCACCGCCTGGCTCAACGCCTACTTTCAC
CAGCCTGAGGCCATCGAGGAGTTCCCTGTGCCAGCCCTGCACCACCCAGTGTTCCAGCAGGAGAGCTTTA
CCCGCCAGGTGCTGTGGAAACTGCTGAAAGTGGTGAAGTTCGGAGAGGTCATCAGCTACAGCCACCTGGC
CGCCCTGGCCGGCAATCCCGCCGCCACCGCCGCCGTGAAAACCGCCCTGAGCGGAAATCCCGTGCCCATT
CTGATCCCCTGCCACCGGGTGGTGCAGGGCGACCTGGACGTGGGGGGCTACGAGGGCGGGCTCGCCGTGA
AAGAGTGGCTGCTGGCCCACGAGGGCCACAGACTGGGCAAGCCTGGGCTGGGTCCTGCAGGTATAGGCGC
GCCCATGGTGAGCAAGGGCGAGGAGCTGTTCACCGGGGTGGTGCCCATCCTGGTCGAGCTGGACGGCGAC
GTAAACGGCCACAGGTTCAGCGTGTCCGGCGAGGGCGAGGGCGATGCCACCTACGGCAAGCTGACCCTGA
AGTTCATCTGCACCACCGGCAAGCTGCCCGTGCCCTGGCCCACCCTCGTGACCACCCTGACCTGGGGCGT
GCAGTGCTTCAGCCGCTACCCCGACCACATGAAGCAGCACGACTTCTTCAAGTCCGCCATGCCCGAAGGC
TACGTCCAGGAGCGTACCATCTTCTTCAAGGACGACGGCAACTACAAGACCCGCGCCGAGGTGAAGTTCG
AGGGCGACACCCTGGTGAACCGCATCGAGCTGAAGGGCATCGACTTCAAGGAGGACGGCAACATCCTGGG
GCACAAGCTGAAATACAACTACATCAGCCACAACGTCTATATCACCGCCGACAAGCAGAAGAACGGCATC
AAGGCCAACTTCAAGATCCGCCACAACATCGAGGACGGCAGCGTGCAGCTCGCCGACCACTACCAGCAGA
ACACCCCCATCGGCGACGGCCCCGTGCTGCTGCCCGACAACCACTACCTGAGCACCCAGTCCAAACTGAG
CAAAGACCCCAACGAGAAGCGCGATCACATGGTCCTGCTGGAGTTCGTGACCGCCGCCGGGATCACTCTC
GGCATGGACGAGCTGTACAAGGGATCCCTCGAGTCTAAAAATCTAAAATCTCCTCAAAAAGTAGAGGTCG
ACATCATAGATGACAACTTTATCCTGAGGTGGAACAGGAGCGATGAGTCTGTCGGGAATGTGACTTTTTC
ATTCGATTATCAAAAAACTGGGATGGATAATTGGATAAAATTGTCTGGGTGTCAGAATATTACTAGTACC
AAATGCAACTTTTCTTCACTCAAGCTGAATGTTTATGAAGAAATTAAATTGCGTATAAGAGCAGAAAAAG
AAAACACTTCTTCATGGTATGAGGTTGACTCATTTACACCATTTCGCAAAGCTCAGATTGGTCCTCCAGA
AGTACATTTAGAAGCTGAAGATAAGGCAATAGTGATACACATCTCTCCTGGAACAAAAGATAGTGTTATG
TGGGCTTTGGATGGTTTAAGCTTTACATATAGCTTACTTATCTGGAAAAACTCTTCAGGTGTAGAAGAAA
GGATTGAAAATATTTATTCCAGACATAAAATTTATAAACTCTCACCAGAGACTACTTATTGTCTAAAAGT
TAAAGCAGCACTACTTACGTCATGGAAAATTGGTGTCTATAGTCCAGTACATTGTATAAAGACCACAGTT
GAAAATGAACTACCTCCACCAGAAAATATAGAAGTCAGTGTCCAAAATCAGAACTATGTTCTTAAATGGG
ATTATACATATGCAAACATGACCTTTCAAGTTCAGTGGCTCCACGCCTTTTTAAAAAGGAATCCTGGAAA
CCATTTGTATAAATGGAAACAAATACCTGACTGTGAAAATGTCAAAACTACCCAGTGTGTCTTTCCTCAA
AACGTTTTCCAAAAAGGAATTTACCTTCTCCGCGTACAAGCATCTGATGGAAATAACACATCTTTTTGGT
CTGAAGAGATAAAGTTTGATACTGAAATACAAGCTTTCCTACTTCCTCCAGTCTTTAACATTAGATCCCT
TAGTGATTCATTCCATATCTATATCGGTGCTCCAAAACAGTCTGGAAACACGCCTGTGATCCAGGATTAT
CCACTGATTTATGAAATTATTTTTTGGGAAAACACTTCAAATGCTGAGAGAAAAATTATCGAGAAAAAAA
CTGATGTTACAGTTCCTAATTTGAAACCACTGACTGTATATTGTGTGAAAGCCAGAGCACACACCATGGA
TGAAAAGCTGAATAAAAGCAGTGTTTTTAGTGACGCTGTATGTGAGAAAACAAAACCAGGAAATACCTCT
AAAATTTGGCTTATAGTTGGAATTTGTATTGCATTATTTGCTCTCCCGTTTGTCATTTATGCTGCGAAAG
TCTTCTTGAGATGCATCAATTATGTCTTCTTTCCATCACTTAAACCTTCTTCCAGTATAGATGAGTATTT
CTCTGAACAGCCATTGAAGAATCTTCTGCTTTCAACTTCTGAGGAACAAATCGAAAAATGTTTCATAATT
GAAAATATAAGCACAATTGCTACAGTAGAAGAAACTAATCAAACTGATGAAGATCATAAAAAATACAGTT
CCCAAACTAGCCAAGATTCAGGAAATTATTCTAATGAAGATGAAAGCGAAAGTAAAACAAGTGAAGAACT
ACAGCAGGACTTTGTATGAGCGGCCGCATAGATAACTGATCCAGTGTGCTGGAATTAATTCGCTGTCTGC
GAGGGCCAGCTGTTGGGGTGAGTACTCCCTCTCAAAAGCGGGCATGACTTCTGCGCTAAGATTGTCAGTT
TCCAAAAACGAGGAGGATTTGATATTCACCTGGCCCGCGGTGATGCCTTTGAGGGTGGCCGCGTCCATCT
GGTCAGAAAAGACAATCTTTTTGTTGTCAAGCTTGAGGTGTGGCAGGCTTGAGATCTGGCCATACACTTG
AGTGACAATGACATCCACTTTGCCTTTCTCTCCACAGGTGTCCACTCCCAGGTCCAACTGCAGGTCGAGC
ATGCATCTAGGGCGGCCAATTCCGCCCCTCTCCCCCCCCCCCCTCTCCCTCCCCCCCCCCTAACGTTACT
GGCCGAAGCCGCTTGGAATAAGGCCGGTGTGCGTTTGTCTATATGTTATTTTCCACCATATTGCCGTCTT
TTGGCAATGTGAGGGCCCGGAAACCTGGCCCTGTCTTCTTGACGAGCATTCCTAGGGGTCTTTCCCCTCT
CGCCAAAGGAATGCAAGGTCTGTTGAATGTCGTGAAGGAAGCAGTTCCTCTGGAAGCTTCTTGAAGACAA
ACAACGTCTGTAGCGACCCTTTGCAGGCAGCGGAACCCCCCACCTGGCGACAGGTGCCTCTGCGGCCAAA
AGCCACGTGTATAAGATACACCTGCAAAGGCGGCACAACCCCAGTGCCACGTTGTGAGTTGGATAGTTGT
GGAAAGAGTCAAATGGCTCTCCTCAAGCGTATTCAACAAGGGGCTGAAGGATGCCCAGAAGGTACCCCAT
TGTATGGGATCTGATCTGGGGCCTCGGTGCACATGCTTTACATGTGTTTAGTCGAGGTTAAAAAAACGTC
TAGGCCCCCCGAACCACGGGGACGTGGTTTTCCTTTGAAAAACACGATGATAAGCTTGCCACAACCCGGG
ATAATTCCTGCAGCCAATATGGGATCGGCCATTGAACAAGATGGATTGCACGCAGGTTCTCCGGCCGCTT
GGGTGGAGAGGCTATTCGGCTATGACTGGGCACAACAGACAATCGGCTGCTCTGATGCCGCCGTGTTCCG
GCTGTCAGCGCAGGGGCGCCCGGTTCTTTTTGTCAAGACCGACCTGTCCGGTGCCCTGAATGAACTGCAG
GACGAGGCAGCGCGGCTATCGTGGCTGGCCACGACGGGCGTTCCTTGCGCAGCTGTGCTCGACGTTGTCA
CTGAAGCGGGAAGGGACTGGCTGCTATTGGGCGAAGTGCCGGGGCAGGATCTCCTGTCATCTCACCTTGC
TCCTGCCGAGAAAGTATCCATCATGGCTGATGCAATGCGGCGGCTGCATACGCTTGATCCGGCTACCTGC
CCATTCGACCACCAAGCGAAACATCGCATCGAGCGAGCACGTACTCGGATGGAAGCCGGTCTTGTCGATC
AGGATGATCTGGACGAAGAGCATCAGGGGCTCGCGCCAGCCGAACTGTTCGCCAGGCTCAAGGCGCGCAT
GCCCGACGGCGATGATCTCGTCGTGACCCATGGCGATGCCTGCTTGCCGAATATCATGGTGGAAAATGGC
CGCTTTTCTGGATTCATCGACTGTGGCCGGCTGGGTGTGGCGGACCGCTATCAGGACATAGCGTTGGCTA
CCCGTGATATTGCTGAAGAGCTTGGCGGCGAATGGGCTGACCGCTTCCTCGTGCTTTACGGTATCGCCGC
TCCCGATTCGCAGCGCATCGCCTTCTATCGCCTTCTTGACGAGTTCTTCTGAGGGGATCAATTCTCTAGA
TAACTGATCATAATCAGCCATACCACATTTGTAGAGGTTTTACTTGCTTTAAAAAACCTCCCACACCTCC
CCCTGAACCTGAAACATAAAATGAATGCAATTGTTGTTGTTAACTTGTTTATTGCAGCTTATAATGGTTA
CAAATAAAGCAATAGCATCACAAATTTCACAAATAAAGCATTTTTTTCACTGCATTCTAGTTGTGGTTTG
TCCAAACTCATCAATGTATCTTAACGCGTCGAGTGCATTCTAGTTGTGGTTTGTCCAAACTCATCAATGT
ATCTTATCATGTCTGTATACCGTCGACCTCTAGCTAGAGCTTGGCGTAATCATGGTCATAGCTGTTTCCT
GTGTGAAATTGTTATCCGCTCACAATTCCACACAACATACGAGCCGGAAGCATAAAGTGTAAAGCCTGGG
GTGCCTAATGAGTGAGCTAACTCACATTAATTGCGTTGCGCTCACTGCCCGCTTTCCAGTCGGGAAACCT
GTCGTGCCAGCTGCATTAATGAATCGGCCAACGCGCGGGGAGAGGCGGTTTGCGTATTGGGCGCTCTTCC
GCTTCCTCGCTCACTGACTCGCTGCGCTCGGTCGTTCGGCTGCGGCGAGCGGTATCAGCTCACTCAAAGG
CGGTAATACGGTTATCCACAGAATCAGGGGATAACGCAGGAAAGAACATGTGAGCAAAAGGCCAGCAAAA
GGCCAGGAACCGTAAAAAGGCCGCGTTGCTGGCGTTTTTCCATAGGCTCCGCCCCCCTGACGAGCATCAC
AAAAATCGACGCTCAAGTCAGAGGTGGCGAAACCCGACAGGACTATAAAGATACCAGGCGTTTCCCCCTG
GAAGCTCCCTCGTGCGCTCTCCTGTTCCGACCCTGCCGCTTACCGGATACCTGTCCGCCTTTCTCCCTTC
GGGAAGCGTGGCGCTTTCTCATAGCTCACGCTGTAGGTATCTCAGTTCGGTGTAGGTCGTTCGCTCCAAG
CTGGGCTGTGTGCACGAACCCCCCGTTCAGCCCGACCGCTGCGCCTTATCCGGTAACTATCGTCTTGAGT
CCAACCCGGTAAGACACGACTTATCGCCACTGGCAGCAGCCACTGGTAACAGGATTAGCAGAGCGAGGTA
TGTAGGCGGTGCTACAGAGTTCTTGAAGTGGTGGCCTAACTACGGCTACACTAGAAGAACAGTATTTGGT
ATCTGCGCTCTGCTGAAGCCAGTTACCTTCGGAAAAAGAGTTGGTAGCTCTTGATCCGGCAAACAAACCA
CCGCTGGTAGCGGTGGTTTTTTTGTTTGCAAGCAGCAGATTACGCGCAGAAAAAAAGGATCTCAAGAAGA
TCCTTTGATCTTTTCTACGGGGTCTGACGCTCAGTGGAACGAAAACTCACGTTAAGGGATTTTGGTCATG
AGATTATCAAAAAGGATCTTCACCTAGATCCTTTTAAATTAAAAATGAAGTTTTAAATCAATCTAAAGTA
TATATGAGTAAACTTGGTCTGACAGTTACCAATGCTTAATCAGTGAGGCACCTATCTCAGCGATCTGTCT
ATTTCGTTCATCCATAGTTGCCTGACTCCCCGTCGTGTAGATAACTACGATACGGGAGGGCTTACCATCT
GGCCCCAGTGCTGCAATGATACCGCGAGACCCACGCTCACCGGCTCCAGATTTATCAGCAATAAACCAGC
CAGCCGGAAGGGCCGAGCGCAGAAGTGGTCCTGCAACTTTATCCGCCTCCATCCAGTCTATTAATTGTTG
CCGGGAAGCTAGAGTAAGTAGTTCGCCAGTTAATAGTTTGCGCAACGTTGTTGCCATTGCTACAGGCATC
GTGGTGTCACGCTCGTCGTTTGGTATGGCTTCATTCAGCTCCGGTTCCCAACGATCAAGGCGAGTTACAT
GATCCCCCATGTTGTGCAAAAAAGCGGTTAGCTCCTTCGGTCCTCCGATCGTTGTCAGAAGTAAGTTGGC
CGCAGTGTTATCACTCATGGTTATGGCAGCACTGCATAATTCTCTTACTGTCATGCCATCCGTAAGATGC
TTTTCTGTGACTGGTGAGTACTCAACCAAGTCATTCTGAGAATAGTGTATGCGGCGACCGAGTTGCTCTT
GCCCGGCGTCAATACGGGATAATACCGCGCCACATAGCAGAACTTTAAAAGTGCTCATCATTGGAAAACG
TTCTTCGGGGCGAAAACTCTCAAGGATCTTACCGCTGTTGAGATCCAGTTCGATGTAACCCACTCGTGCA
CCCAACTGATCTTCAGCATCTTTTACTTTCACCAGCGTTTCTGGGTGAGCAAAAACAGGAAGGCAAAATG
CCGCAAAAAAGGGAATAAGGGCGACACGGAAATGTTGAATACTCATACTCTTCCTTTTTCAATATTATTG
AAGCATTTATCAGGGTTATTGTCTCATGAGCGGATACATATTTGAATGTATTTAGAAAAATAAACAAATA
GGGGTTCCGCGCACATTTCCCCGAAAAGTGCCACCTGACGTCGACGGATCGGGAGATCTCCCGATCCCCT
ATGGTGCACTC
